Addgene plasmid #65956: p(U6b-BsaI-gRNA)
Purpose: (Empty Backbone) Tribolium U6b promoter with BsaI cloning site to insert guide RNA sequence
Depositing lab: Michalis Averof. Depositing organization: Ecole Normale Superieure de Lyon. Publication: Efficient CRISPR-mediated gene targeting and transgene replacement in the beetle Tribolium castaneum. Gilles AF, Schinko JB, Averof M. Development. 2015 Jul 9. pii: dev.125054. 10.1242/dev.125054 PubMed 26160901.
Backbone
  Vector backbone: pBME
  Backbone manufacturer: Biomatic
  Backbone size (bp): 2932
  Vector type: Insect Expression
  Promoter: U6
Growth in bacteria
  Bacterial resistance: Ampicillin, 100 μg/mL
  Growth temperature: 37°C
  Growth strain: DH5alpha
  Copy number: High Copy
Gene/Insert
  Cloning method: Restriction Enzyme
  Sequencing primers: 5′ T3; 3′ T7
Resource information
  A portion of this plasmid was derived from a plasmid made by: BsaI cloning site and tracRNA are derived from Addgene DR274.
Terms and licenses: Academic/Nonprofit Terms; Industry Terms: Not Available to Industry
Depositor comments: An online tool to help oligo design for gRNAs is at http://www.averof-lab.org/tools/Tribolium_CRISPR.php
How to cite: p(U6b-BsaI-gRNA) was a gift from Michalis Averof (Addgene plasmid # 65956 ; http://n2t.net/addgene:65956 ; RRID:Addgene_65956)
