[The description below was written by a language model from this plasmid's Addgene catalogue record and pLannotate feature annotations shown in this document.]
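Description:
p(U6b-BsaI-gRNA) is an empty guide RNA expression backbone for CRISPR/Cas9 work in the red flour beetle Tribolium castaneum. It is built on the small pBME cloning vector and catalogued as an insect expression plasmid. The full sequence is about 3.4 kb. In E. coli it is maintained at high copy from a ColE1/pUC-type origin and selected with ampicillin through the β-lactamase gene and its own promoter. The backbone also carries an f1 phage origin and remnants of a blue/white screening region (lac promoter, operator, CAP site, and lacZα and lacI fragments). T3 and T7 promoters flank the cloning region and serve as sequencing primer sites.

The functional cassette consists of the Tribolium U6b promoter, a BsaI cloning site and the Streptococcus pyogenes Cas9 guide RNA scaffold. U6 promoters recruit RNA polymerase III and are suited to producing short, uncapped transcripts with defined ends. The automated annotation detects only the scaffold. It does not label the U6b promoter or the BsaI site, which by the catalogue description presumably lie in the unannotated stretch between the T3 promoter and the scaffold. The record notes that the BsaI site and tracrRNA portion were taken from an earlier gRNA vector. BsaI is a type IIS enzyme that cuts outside its recognition sequence. Annealed oligonucleotides encoding a chosen target sequence can therefore be ligated directionally just upstream of the scaffold to form a complete single guide RNA gene.

Once loaded with a spacer, the plasmid is intended to express the guide in beetle cells alongside a source of Cas9. The associated publication used this approach for gene targeting and transgene replacement in Tribolium. The depositor also mentions an online tool for designing the guide oligonucleotides.
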