Features (pLannotate 1.2.2; 12 found; start..end, strand, type, name):
    430..505     +  misc_RNA       gRNA scaffold: guide RNA scaffold for the Streptococcus pyogenes CRISPR/Cas9 system
    556..574     -  promoter       T7 promoter: promoter for bacteriophage T7 RNA polymerase
    582..737     +  CDS            lacZα (fragment): LacZα fragment of β-galactosidase; lacZ fragment
    742..1170    +  rep_origin     f1 ori (sequence partly withheld): f1 bacteriophage origin of replication; arrow indicates direction of (+) strand synthesis
   1223..1327    +  promoter       AmpR promoter: bla
   1328..2188    +  CDS            AmpR: β-lactamase; bla; confers resistance to ampicillin, carbenicillin, and related antibiotics
   2359..2947    +  rep_origin     ori: high-copy-number ColE1/pMB1/pBR322/pUC origin of replication
   3130..3222    +  CDS            lacI (fragment): lac repressor; lacI; The lac repressor binds to the lac operator to inhibit transcription in E. coli. This inhibition can be relieved by adding lactose or isopropyl-β-D-thiogalactopyranoside (IPTG).
   3235..3256    +  protein_bind   CAP binding site: CAP binding activates transcription in the presence of cAMP. E. coli catabolite activator protein
   3271..3301    +  promoter       lac promoter: promoter for the E. coli lac operon
   3309..3325    +  protein_bind   lac operator: The lac repressor binds to the lac operator to inhibit transcription in E. coli. This inhibition can be relieved by adding lactose or isopropyl-β-D-thiogalactopyranoside (IPTG). lac repressor encoded by lacI
   3370..3388    +  promoter       T3 promoter: promoter for bacteriophage T3 RNA polymerase
>Addgene plasmid #65956 | p(U6b-BsaI-gRNA) | depositor full sequence | sequence record 112129 | p(U6b-BsaI-gRNA) sequence 3406 bps
GGAATTCCACGTGATACTTATGGCCGGCCGATAAGGATCCGGGTGTTATTATTATTACTTGTGACCTGGT
GATAAGTGCTTCAAGTACTAGAGATTGAGTCACTGTTCAAGGATTATTTAAAAACACAACACGCAGATTT
ATCAGTTACCTTATGAACAAATGAATATCTATTTTTGTTTCAAAACTGTTTTCATTACGACAAATTAATA
TTTCTTCAACTAAATAATAAAAATTTTAAATAAGCGCCATTACATACAAATATACGAATCATTACGAACG
TTTGTGTTTTGCGATCGATTGTAACCGACCAATCAAAATAAAGCGGGAAATTTCAAATCTCTTATATCTC
ACTACTACGTATCGGTTGCCGCTAACTACATATACAAGGCAGGTAGAAGCACCGTTCGAGAGACCGAGAG
AGGGTCTCAGTTTTAGAGCTAGAAATAGCAAGTTAAAATAAGGCTAGTCCGTTATCAACTTGAAAAAGTG
GCACCGAGTCGGTGCTTTTTTGTAATGGCGCGCCACTTAATCCCGGGAATTCGTACCCAATTCGCCCTAT
AGTGAGTCGTATTACGCGCGCTCACTGGCCGTCGTTTTACAACGTCGTGACTGGGAAAACCCTGGCGTTA
CCCAACTTAATCGCCTTGCAGCACATCCCCCTTTCGCCAGCTGGCGTAATAGCGAAGAGGCCCGCACCGA
TCGCCCTTCCCAACAGTTGCGCAGCCTGAATGGCGAATGGG
[124 nt withheld, positions 742-865]
C
[91 nt withheld, positions 867-957]
A
[49 nt withheld, positions 959-1007]
CCTTTGACGTTGGAGTCCACGTTCTTT
[37 nt withheld, positions 1035-1071]
ACCCTATCTCGGTCTATTCTTTTGATTTATAAGGGATTTTGCCGATTTCGGCCTATTGGTTAAAAAATGA
GCTGATTTAACAAAAATTTAACGCGAATTTTAACAAAATATTAACGCTTACAATTTAGGTGGCACTTTTC
GGGGAAATGTGCGCGGAACCCCTATTTGTTTATTTTTCTAAATACATTCAAATATGTATCCGCTCATGAG
ACAATAACCCTGATAAATGCTTCAATAATATTGAAAAAGGAAGAGTATGAGTATTCAACATTTCCGTGTC
GCCCTTATTCCCTTTTTTGCGGCATTTTGCCTTCCTGTTTTTGCTCACCCAGAAACGCTGGTGAAAGTAA
AAGATGCTGAAGATCAGTTGGGTGCACGAGTGGGTTACATCGAACTGGATCTCAACAGCGGTAAGATCCT
TGAGAGTTTTCGCCCCGAAGAACGTTTTCCAATGATGAGCACTTTTAAAGTTCTGCTATGTGGCGCGGTA
TTATCCCGTATTGACGCCGGGCAAGAGCAACTCGGTCGCCGCATACACTATTCTCAGAATGACTTGGTTG
AGTACTCACCAGTCACAGAAAAGCATCTTACGGATGGCATGACAGTAAGAGAATTATGCAGTGCTGCCAT
AACCATGAGTGATAACACTGCGGCCAACTTACTTCTGACAACGATCGGAGGACCGAAGGAGCTAACCGCT
TTTTTGCACAACATGGGGGATCATGTAACTCGCCTTGATCGTTGGGAACCGGAGCTGAATGAAGCCATAC
CAAACGACGAGCGTGACACCACGATGCCTGTAGCAATGGCAACAACGTTGCGCAAACTATTAACTGGCGA
ACTACTTACTCTAGCTTCCCGGCAACAATTAATAGACTGGATGGAGGCGGATAAAGTTGCAGGACCACTT
CTGCGCTCGGCCCTTCCGGCTGGCTGGTTTATTGCTGATAAATCTGGAGCCGGTGAGCGTGGATCTCGCG
GTATCATTGCAGCACTGGGGCCAGATGGTAAGCCCTCCCGTATCGTAGTTATCTACACGACGGGGAGTCA
GGCAACTATGGATGAACGAAATAGACAGATCGCTGAGATAGGTGCCTCACTGATTAAGCATTGGTAACTG
TCAGACCAAGTTTACTCATATATACTTTAGATTGATTTAAAACTTCATTTTTAATTTAAAAGGATCTAGG
TGAAGATCCTTTTTGATAATCTCATGACCAAAATCCCTTAACGTGAGTTTTCGTTCCACTGAGCGTCAGA
CCCCGTAGAAAAGATCAAAGGATCTTCTTGAGATCCTTTTTTTCTGCGCGTAATCTGCTGCTTGCAAACA
AAAAAACCACCGCTACCAGCGGTGGTTTGTTTGCCGGATCAAGAGCTACCAACTCTTTTTCCGAAGGTAA
CTGGCTTCAGCAGAGCGCAGATACCAAATACTGTCCTTCTAGTGTAGCCGTAGTTAGGCCACCACTTCAA
GAACTCTGTAGCACCGCCTACATACCTCGCTCTGCTAATCCTGTTACCAGTGGCTGCTGCCAGTGGCGAT
AAGTCGTGTCTTACCGGGTTGGACTCAAGACGATAGTTACCGGATAAGGCGCAGCGGTCGGGCTGAACGG
GGGGTTCGTGCACACAGCCCAGCTTGGAGCGAACGACCTACACCGAACTGAGATACCTACAGCGTGAGCT
ATGAGAAAGCGCCACGCTTCCCGAAGGGAGAAAGGCGGACAGGTATCCGGTAAGCGGCAGGGTCGGAACA
GGAGAGCGCACGAGGGAGCTTCCAGGGGGAAACGCCTGGTATCTTTATAGTCCTGTCGGGTTTCGCCACC
TCTGACTTGAGCGTCGATTTTTGTGATGCTCGTCAGGGGGGCGGAGCCTATGGAAAAACGCCAGCAACGC
GGCCTTTTTACGGTTCCTGGCCTTTTGCTGGCCTTTTGCTCACATGTTCTTTCCTGCGTTATCCCCTGAT
TCTGTGGATAACCGTATTACCGCCTTTGAGTGAGCTGATACCGCTCGCCGCAGCCGAACGACCGAGCGCA
GCGAGTCAGTGAGCGAGGAAGCGGAAGAGCGCCCAATACGCAAACCGCCTCTCCCCGCGCGTTGGCCGAT
TCATTAATGCAGCTGGCACGACAGGTTTCCCGACTGGAAAGCGGGCAGTGAGCGCAACGCAATTAATGTG
AGTTAGCTCACTCATTAGGCACCCCAGGCTTTACACTTTATGCTTCCGGCTCGTATGTTGTGTGGAATTG
TGAGCGGATAACAATTTCACACAGGAAACAGCTATGACCATGATTACGCCAAGCGCGCAATTAACCCTCA
CTAAAGGGAACAAAAGCTGGAGCTT
