>Addgene plasmid #65956 | p(U6b-BsaI-gRNA) | addgene partial sequence | sequence record 115343 | pBR322ori-F 5'-GGGAAACGCCTGGTATCTTT-3'
GCCACCTCTGACTTGAGCGTCGATTTTTGTGATGCTCGTCAGGGGGGCGGAGCCTATGGAAAAACGCCAG
CAACGCGGCCTTTTTACGGTTCCTGGCCTTTTGCTGGCCTTTTGCTCACATGTTCTTTCCTGCGTTATCC
CCTGATTCTGTGGATAACCGTATTACCGCCTTTGAGTGAGCTGATACCGCTCGCCGCAGCCGAACGACCG
AGCGCAGCGAGTCAGTGAGCGAGGAAGCGGAAGAGCGCCCAATACGCAAACCGCCTCTCCCCGCGCGTTG
GCCGATTCATTAATGCAGCTGGCACGACAGGTTTCCCGACTGGAAAGCGGGCAGTGAGCGCAACGCAATT
AATGTGAGTTAGCTCACTCATTAGGCACCCCAGGCTTTACACTTTATGCTTCCGGCTCGTATGTTGTGTG
GAATTGTGAGCGGATAACAATTTCACACAGGAAACAGCTATGACCATGATTACGCCAAGCGCGCAATTAA
CCCTCACTAAAGGGAACAAAAGCTGGAGCTTGGAATTCCACGTGATACTTATGGCCGGCCGATAAGGATC
CGGGTGTTATTATTATTACTTGTGACCTGGTGATAAGTGCTTCAAGTACTAGAGATTGAGTCACTGTTCA
AGGATTATTTAAAAACACAACACGCAGATTTATCAGTTACCTTATGAACAAATGAATATCTATTTTTGTT
TCAAAACTGTTTTCATTACGACAAATTAATATTTCTTCAACTAAATAATAAAAATTTTAAATAAGCGCCA
TTACATACAAATATACGAATCATTACGAACGTTTGTGTTTTGCGATCGATTGTAACCGACCAATCAAAAT
AAAGCGGGAAATTTCAAATCTCTTATATCTCACTACTACGTATCGGTTGCCGCTAACTACATATACAAGG
CAGGTAGAAGCACCGTTCGAGAGACCGAGAGAGGGTCTCAGTTTTAGAGCTAGAAATAGCAAGTTAAAAT
AAGGCTAGTCCGTTATCAACTTGAAAAAGTGGCACCGAGTCGGTGCTTTTTTGTAATGGCGCGC
