>Addgene plasmid #65956 | p(U6b-BsaI-gRNA) | addgene partial sequence | sequence record 116967 | AmpSeq-F 5'-ctcatgagcggatacatatttgaa-3'
AAATAAACAAATAGGGGTTCCGCGCACATTTCCCCGAAAAGTGCCACCTAAATTGTAAGCGTTAATATTT
TGTTAAAATTCGCGTTAAATTTTTGTTAAATCAGCTCATTTTTTAACCAATAGGCCGAAATCGGCAAAAT
CCCTTATAAATCAAAAGAATAGACCGAGATAGGGT
[37 nt withheld, positions 176-212]
AAAGAACGTGGACTCCAACGTCAAAGG
[49 nt withheld, positions 240-288]
T
[91 nt withheld, positions 290-380]
G
[124 nt withheld, positions 382-505]
CCCATTCGCCATTCAGGCTGCGCAACTGTTGGGAAGGGCGATCGGTGCGGGCCTCTTCGCTATTACGCCA
GCTGGCGAAAGGGGGATGTGCTGCAAGGCGATTAAGTTGGGTAACGCCAGGGTTTTCCCAGTCACGACGT
TGTAAAACGACGGCCAGTGAGCGCGCGTAATACGACTCACTATAGGGCGAATTGGGTACGAATTCCCGGG
ATTAAGTGGCGCGCCATTACAAAAAAGCACCGACTCGGTGCCACTTTTTCAAGTTGATAACGGACTAGCC
TTATTTTAACTTGCTATTTCTAGCTCTAAAACTGAGACCCTCTCTCGGTCTCTCGAACGGTGCTTCTACC
TGCCTTGTATATGTAGTTAGCGGCAACCGATACGTAGTAGTGAGATATAAGAGATTTGAAATTTCCCGCT
TTATTTTGATTGGTCGGTTACAATCGATCGCAAAACACAAACGTTCGTAATGATTCGTATATTTGTATGT
AATGGCGCTTATTTAAAATTTTTATTATTTAGTTGAAGAAATATTAATTTGTCGTAATGAAAACAGTTTT
GAAACAAAAA
